>Addgene plasmid #146243 | pAc5.1C-5BoxB-73-Fluc-STOP-CG3548_E | depositor full sequence | sequence record 288688 | Full Sequence
CTTCAAGGAATTAATTCTATATTCTAAAAACACAAATGATACTTCTAAAAAAAATCATGAATGGCATCAA
CTCTGAATCAAATCTTTGCAGATGCACCTACTTCTCATTTCCACTGTCACATCATTTTTCCAGATCTCGC
TGCCTGTTATGTGGCCCACAAACCAAGACACGTTTTATGGCCATTAAAGCTGGCTGATCGTCGCCAAACA
CCAAATACATATCAATATGTACATTCGAGAAAGAAGCGATCAAAGAAGCGTCTTCGGGCGAGTAGGAGAA
TGCGGAGGAGAAGGAGAACGAGCTGATCTAGTATCTCTCCACAATCCAATGCCAACTGACCAACTGGCCA
TATTCGGAGCAATTTGAAGCCAATTTCCATCGCCTGGCGATCGCTCCATTCTTGGCTATATGTTTTTCAC
CGTTCCCGGGGCCATTTTCAAAGACTCGTCGGTAAGATAAGATTGTGTCACTCGCTGTCTCTCTTCATTT
GTCGAAGAATGCTGAGGAATTTCGCGATGACGTCGGCGAGTATTTTGAAGAATGAGAATAATTTGTATTT
ATACGAAAATCAGTTAGTGGAATTTTCTACAAAAACATGTTATCTATAGATAATTTTGTTGCAAAATATG
TTGACTATGACAAAGATTGTATGTATATACCTTTAATGTATTCTCATTTTCTTATGTATTTATAATGGCA
ATGATGATACTGATGATATTTTAAGATGATGCCAGACCACAGGCTGATTTCTGCGTCTTTTGCCGAACGC
AGTGCATGTGCGGTTGTTGTTTTTTGGAATAGTTTCAATTTTCGGACTGTCCGCTTTGATTTCAGTTTCT
TGGCTTATTCAAAAAGCAAAGTAAAGCCAAAAAAGCGAGATGGCAATACCAAATGCGGCAAAACGGTAGT
GGAAGGAAAGGGGTGCGGGGCAGCGGAAGGAAGGGTGGGGCGGGGCGTGGCGGGGTCTGTGGCTGGGCGC
GACGTCACCGACGTTGGAGCCACTCCTTTGACCATGTGTGCGTGTGTGTATTATTCGTGTCTCGCCACTC
GCCGGTTGTTTTTTTCTTTTTATCTCGCTCTCTCTAGCGCCATCTCGTACGCATGCTCAACGCACCGCAT
GTTGCCGTGTCCTTTATGCGTCATTTTGGCTCGAAATAGGCAATTATTTAAACAAAGATTAGTCAACGAA
AACGCTAAAATAAATAAGTCTACAATATGGTTACTTATTGCCATGTGTGTGCAGCCAACGATAGCAACAA
AAGCAACAACACAGTGGCTTTCCCTCTTTCACTTTTTGTTTGCAAGCGCGTGCGAGCAAGACGGCACGAC
CGGCAAACGCAATTACGCTGACAAAGAGCAGACGAAGTTTTGGCCGAAAAACATCAAGGCGCCTGATACG
AATGCATTTGCAATAACAATTGCGATATTTAATATTGTTTATGAAGCTGTTTGACTTCAAAACACACAAA
AAAAAAAATAAAACAAATTATTTGAAAGAGAATTAGGAATCGGACAGCTTATCGTTACGGGCTAACAGCA
CACCGAGACGAAATAGCTTACCTGACGTCACAGCCTCTGGAAGAACTGCCGCCAAGCAGAGAGAGAGAGA
AAAAGAGGGAGAGCAGCTTAGACCGCATGTGCTTGTGTGTGAGGCGTCTCTCTCTTCGTCTCCTGTTTGC
GCAAACGCATAGACTGCACTGAGAAAATCGATTACCTATTTTTTATGAATGAATATTTGCACTATTACTA
TTCAAAACTATTAAGATAGCAATCACATTCAATAGCCAAATACTATACCACCTGAGCGATGCAACGAAAT
GATCAATTTGAGCAAAAATGCTGCATATTTAGGACGGCATCATTATAGAAATGCTTCTTGCTGTGTACTT
TTCTCTCGTCTGGCAGCTGTTTCGCCGTTATTGTTAAAACCGGCTTAAGTTAGGTGTGTTTTCTACGACT
AGTGATGCCCCTACTAGAAGATGTGTGTTGCACAAATGTCCCTGAATAACCAATTTGAAGTGCAGATAGC
AGTAAACGTAAGCTAATATGAATATTATTTAACTGTAATGTTTTAATATCGCTGGACATTACTAATAAAC
CCACTATAAACACATGTACATATGTATGTTTTGGCATACAATGAGTAGTTGGGGAAAAAATGTGTAAAAG
CACCGTGACCATCACAGCATAAAGATAACCAGCTGAAGTATCGAATATGAGTAACCCCCAAATTGAATCA
CATGCCGCAACTGATAGGACCCATGGAAGTACACTCTTCATGGCGATATACAAGACACACACAAGCACGA
ACACCCAGTTGCGGAGGAAATTCTCCGTAAATGAAAACCCAATCGGCGAACAATTCATACCCATATATGG
TAAAAGTTTTGAACGCGACTTGAGAGCGGAGAGCATTGCGGCTGATAAGGTTTTAGCGCTAAGCGGGCTT
TATAAAACGGGCTGCGGGACCAGTTTTCATATCACTACCGTTTGAGTTCTTGTGCTGTGTGGATACTCCT
CCCGACACAAAGCCGCTCCATCAGCCAGCAAGCTTGGGCCCTGAAGAAGGGCCCCTCGACTAGTCCAAAT
ACAAACTGGGCCCTGAAGAAGGGCCCATATAGGGCCCTGAAGAAGGGCCCTATCGAGGATATTATCTCGA
CTAAGTCCAACTACAAACTGGGCCCTGAAGAAGGGCCCATATAGGGCCCTGAAGAAGGGCCCTATCGAGG
ATATTATCTCGAGGTCACCCATTCGAAGCTTGTCGTCTAATCCAGAGACCCCGGATCGGGGTACCAACAT
GGCCGAAGACGCCAAAAACATAAAGAAAGGCCCGGCACCATTCTATCCACTAGAGGATGGAACCGCTGGA
GAGCAACTGCATAAGGCTATGAAGAGATACGCCCTGGTTCCTGGAACAATTGCTTTTACAGATGCACATA
TCGAGGTGAACATCACGTACGCGGAATACTTCGAAATGTCCGTTCGGTTGGCAGAAGCTATGAAACGATA
TGGGCTGAATACAAATCACAGAATCGTCGTATGCAGTGAAAACTCTCTTCAATTCTTTATGCCGGTGTTG
GGCGCGTTATTTATCGGAGTTGCAGTTGCGCCCGCGAACGACATTTATAATGAACGTGAATTGCTCAACA
GTATGAACATTTCGCAGCCTACCGTAGTGTTTGTTTCCAAAAAGGGGTTGCAAAAAATTTTGAACGTGCA
AAAAAAATTACCAATAATCCAGAAAATTATTATCATGGATTCTAAAACGGATTACCAGGGATTTCAGTCG
ATGTACACGTTCGTCACATCTCATCTACCTCCCGGTTTTAATGAATACGATTTTGTACCAGAGTCCTTTG
ATCGTGACAAAACAATTGCACTGATAATGAACTCCTCTGGATCTACTGGGTTACCTAAGGGTGTGGCCCT
TCCGCATAGAACTGCCTGCGTCAGATTCTCGCATGCCAGAGATCCTATTTTTGGCAATCAAATCATTCCG
GATACTGCGATTTTAAGTGTTGTTCCATTCCATCACGGTTTTGGAATGTTTACTACACTCGGATATTTGA
TATGTGGATTTCGAGTCGTCTTAATGTATAGATTTGAAGAAGAGCTGTTTTTACGATCCCTTCAGGATTA
CAAAATTCAAAGTGCGTTGCTAGTACCAACCCTATTTTCATTCTTCGCCAAAAGCACTCTGATTGACAAA
TACGATTTATCTAATTTACACGAAATTGCTTCTGGGGGCGCACCTCTTTCGAAAGAAGTCGGGGAAGCGG
TTGCAAAACGCTTCCATCTTCCAGGGATACGACAAGGATATGGGCTCACTGAGACTACATCAGCTATTCT
GATTACACCCGAGGGGGATGATAAACCGGGCGCGGTCGGTAAAGTTGTTCCATTTTTTGAAGCGAAGGTT
GTGGATCTGGATACCGGGAAAACGCTGGGCGTTAATCAGAGAGGCGAATTATGTGTCAGAGGACCTATGA
TTATGTCCGGTTATGTAAACAATCCGGAAGCGACCAACGCCTTGATTGACAAGGATGGATGGCTACATTC
TGGAGACATAGCTTACTGGGACGAAGACGAACACTTCTTCATAGTTGACCGCTTGAAGTCTTTAATTAAA
TACAAAGGGTATCAGGTGGCCCCCGCTGAATTGGAATCGATATTGTTACAACACCCCAACATCTTCGACG
CGGGCGTGGCAGGTCTTCCCGACGATGACGCCGGTGAACTTCCCGCCGCCGTTGTTGTTTTGGAGCACGG
AAAGACGATGACGGAAAAAGAGATCGTGGATTACGTCGCCAGTCAAGTAACAACCGCGAAAAAGTTGCGC
GGAGGAGTTGTGTTTGTGGACGAAGTACCGAAAGGTCTTACCGGAAAACTCGACGCAAGAAAAATCAGAG
AGATCCTCATAAAGGCCAAGAAGGGCGGAAAGTCCAAATTGTAAGAATTCGGGCGTGGCTGTTGGCCCAT
ATGCATATACAATACGAAGAGAGCCAGCAATTAGGGTGTAAGGCATTTAGAGGAAACATCAACAGTACTT
TAAAATTTAGCTTGAAATATGTTTAGCGAAATGTAGCTCTTCCGGTCAGCCAGAGTAACCGGAAACGGAA
ACGTAAACGCCGGACGCGCATACAATACTCATCGACACACTCAAGTTGCCACTCGGACGAATGGACTGTT
GTTTATTGTGCAATTCGCACGAGACGAACTCACAGGCATTGCATTTTCAAGAAATTAGTATTACATAATT
GTATCCGTATCTGTTAAGTACTCCGGGCGAAGAGATCAATTCAAAATGCGGTTGTGTCGTCGAAAAAAAA
ACAAACTCGAAAATACTCATGCACAGACTCTGAATAAGTTCCCCTTTGCAGAACGCAATTTACTCATCAG
TCAGTATTCTCTATGGCCACTGTATTATTTTTATACCTTCATTTGTTAGCTTTAAGTTTTTTTTACACAA
CTACTACTTATACTTGTGCTGCCACCAGTTGGGCTGCCGTAGTTGCAGATCAATGTATCCATTGTCCATA
CATTGCGAGAATCTTTTATAATTCGTCTAAGCATAAGTTACTGTACGTCGTGTTGTATAGCGCTGTAATA
TCCTGTCACCTGCTTCTGCTTAATTAATACCCTATATCGGGCGAGAGCAAGGTACGATTAAACCATTAGA
TAATGAAATACAAATACATAGTGTATAAACAGATGAAGTCGACCGATGCCCTTGAGAGCCTTCAACCCAG
TCAGCTCCTTCCGGTGGGCGCGGGGCATGACTATCGTCGCCGCACTTATGACTGTCTTCTTTATCATGCA
ACTCGTAGGACAGGTGCCGGCAGCGCTCTGGGTCATTTTCGGCGAGGACCGCTTTCGCTGGAGCGCGACG
ATGATCGGCCTGTCGCTTGCGGTATTCGGAATCTTGCACGCCCTCGCTCAAGCCTTCGTCACTGGTCCCG
CCACCAAACGTTTCGGCGAGAAGCAGGCCATTATCGCCGGCATGGCGGCCGACGCGCTGGGCTACGTCTT
GCTGGCGTTCGCGACGCGAGGCTGGATGGCCTTCCCCATTATGATTCTTCTCGCTTCCGGCGGCATCGGG
ATGCCCGCGTTGCAGGCCATGCTGTCCAGGCAGGTAGATGACGACCATCAGGGACAGCTTCAAGGATCGC
TCGCGGCTCTTACCAGCCAGCAAAAGGCCAGGAACCGTAAAAAGGCCGCGTTGCTGGCGTTTTTCCATAG
GCTCCGCCCCCCTGACGAGCATCACAAAAATCGACGCTCAAGTCAGAGGTGGCGAAACCCGACAGGACTA
TAAAGATACCAGGCGTTTCCCCCTGGAAGCTCCCTCGTGCGCTCTCCTGTTCCGACCCTGCCGCTTACCG
GATACCTGTCCGCCTTTCTCCCTTCGGGAAGCGTGGCGCTTTCTCAATGCTCACGCTGTAGGTATCTCAG
TTCGGTGTAGGTCGTTCGCTCCAAGCTGGGCTGTGTGCACGAACCCCCCGTTCAGCCCGACCGCTGCGCC
TTATCCGGTAACTATCGTCTTGAGTCCAACCCGGTAAGACACGACTTATCGCCACTGGCAGCAGCCACTG
GTAACAGGATTAGCAGAGCGAGGTATGTAGGCGGTGCTACAGAGTTCTTGAAGTGGTGGCCTAACTACGG
CTACACTAGAAGGACAGTATTTGGTATCTGCGCTCTGCTGAAGCCAGTTACCTTCGGAAAAAGAGTTGGT
AGCTCTTGATCCGGCAAACAAACCACCGCTGGTAGCGGTGGTTTTTTTGTTTGCAAGCAGCAGATTACGC
GCAGAAAAAAAGGATCTCAAGAAGATCCTTTGATCTTTTCTACGGGGTCTGACGCTCAGTGGAACGAAAA
CTCACGTTAAGGGATTTTGGTCATGAGATTATCAAAAAGGATCTTCACCTAGATCCTTTTAAATTAAAAA
TGAAGTTTTAAATCAATCTAAAGTATATATGAGTAAACTTGGTCTGACAGTTACCAATGCTTAATCAGTG
AGGCACCTATCTCAGCGATCTGTCTATTTCGTTCATCCATAGTTGCCTGACTCCCCGTCGTGTAGATAAC
TACGATACGGGAGGGCTTACCATCTGGCCCCAGTGCTGCAATGATACCGCGAGACCCACGCTCACCGGCT
CCAGATTTATCAGCAATAAACCAGCCAGCCGGAAGGGCCGAGCGCAGAAGTGGTCCTGCAACTTTATCCG
CCTCCATCCAGTCTATTAATTGTTGCCGGGAAGCTAGAGTAAGTAGTTCGCCAGTTAATAGTTTGCGCAA
CGTTGTTGCCATTGCTGCAGGCATCGTGGTGTCACGCTCGTCGTTTGGTATGGCTTCATTCAGCTCCGGT
TCCCAACGATCAAGGCGAGTTACATGATCCCCCATGTTGTGCAAAAAAGCGGTTAGCTCCTTCGGTCCTC
CGATCGTTGTCAGAAGTAAGTTGGCCGCAGTGTTATCACTCATGGTTATGGCAGCACTGCATAATTCTCT
TACTGTCATGCCATCCGTAAGATGCTTTTCTGTGACTGGTGAGTACTCAACCAAGTCATTCTGAGAATAG
TGTATGCGGCGACCGAGTTGCTCTTGCCCGGCGTCAACACGGGATAATACCGCGCCACATAGCAGAACTT
TAAAAGTGCTCATCATTGGAAAACGTTCTTCGGGGCGAAAACTCTCAAGGATCTTACCGCTGTTGAGATC
CAGTTCGATGTAACCCACTCGTGCACCCAACTGATCTTCAGCATCTTTTACTTTCACCAGCGTTTCTGGG
TGAGCAAAAACAGGAAGGCAAAATGCCGCAAAAAAGGGAATAAGGGCGACACGGAAATGTTGAATACTCA
TACTCTTCCTTTTTCAATATTATTGAAGCATTTATCAGGGTTATTGTCTCATGAGCGGATACATATTTGA
ATGTATTTAGAAAAATAAACAAATAGGGGTTCCGCGCACATTTCCCCGAAAAGTGCCACCTGACGTCTAA
GAAACCATTATTATCATGACATTAACCTATAAAAATAGGCGTATCACGAGGCCCTTTCGT
Features (pLannotate 1.2.2; 11 found; start..end, strand, type, name):
     56..2550    +  promoter       Ac5 promoter: Drosophila melanogaster actin 5C promoter
   2556..2574    +  protein_bind   boxB: λ N peptide binding site consisting of an RNA hairpin within the N-utliization (nut) site of the λ bacteriophage transcript (Tan and Frankel, 1995) λN peptide
   2598..2616    +  protein_bind   boxB: λ N peptide binding site consisting of an RNA hairpin within the N-utliization (nut) site of the λ bacteriophage transcript (Tan and Frankel, 1995) λN peptide
   2622..2640    +  protein_bind   boxB: λ N peptide binding site consisting of an RNA hairpin within the N-utliization (nut) site of the λ bacteriophage transcript (Tan and Frankel, 1995) λN peptide
   2680..2698    +  protein_bind   boxB: λ N peptide binding site consisting of an RNA hairpin within the N-utliization (nut) site of the λ bacteriophage transcript (Tan and Frankel, 1995) λN peptide
   2704..2722    +  protein_bind   boxB: λ N peptide binding site consisting of an RNA hairpin within the N-utliization (nut) site of the λ bacteriophage transcript (Tan and Frankel, 1995) λN peptide
   2805..4454    +  CDS            luciferase: firefly luciferase; luc
   5218..5688    +  CDS            TcR (fragment): tetracycline efflux protein; tet; confers resistance to tetracycline
   5732..6320    -  rep_origin     ori: high-copy-number ColE1/pMB1/pBR322/pUC origin of replication
   6491..7351    -  CDS            AmpR: β-lactamase; bla; confers resistance to ampicillin, carbenicillin, and related antibiotics
   7352..7456    -  promoter       AmpR promoter: bla
