[The description below was written by a language model from this plasmid's Addgene catalogue record and pLannotate feature annotations shown in this document.]
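Description:
pAc5.1C-5BoxB-73-Fluc-STOP-CG3548_E is a 7,550-nt insect expression plasmid for Drosophila cells. The catalogue lists the backbone as unknown, although the name and the annotated Drosophila melanogaster actin 5C (Ac5) promoter point to a pAc5.1-type vector. It is propagated in E. coli through a ColE1/pUC-type origin and selected with ampicillin via a β-lactamase gene driven by its own bla promoter. The feature table describes the origin as high-copy, whereas the catalogue entry records the plasmid as low copy. A fragment of a tetracycline efflux gene is also annotated, but as a partial sequence it is presumably non-functional and no tetracycline selection is recorded.

The Ac5 promoter drives a reporter transcript that begins with five boxB hairpins, the RNA elements from phage λ that bind the λN peptide, placed upstream of the firefly luciferase coding sequence. The "73" in the name probably refers to the spacing between the boxB array and the luciferase start, which fits the annotated coordinates, though the record does not explain it. After the luciferase stop codon, the insert carries the 3′UTR of the D. melanogaster gene CG3548. This region is not annotated in the feature table, nor is any polyadenylation signal.

This arrangement lets λN-fused proteins be tethered to the 5′ untranslated region of the mRNA, while the CG3548 3′UTR places the reporter under whatever regulation that sequence confers. The associated publication concerns deadenylation as an effect of miRNA regulation, so the plasmid likely serves as a luciferase reporter for miRNA-mediated silencing and mRNA decay. The record does not give the specific rationale for 5′ boxB placement.
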