Addgene plasmid #146243: pAc5.1C-5BoxB-73-Fluc-STOP-CG3548_E
Purpose: Insect Expression of 5BoxB-73-Fluc-CG3548-3UTR
Depositing lab: Elisa Izaurralde. Depositing organization: Max Planck Institute for Developmental Biology. Publication: Deadenylation is a widespread effect of miRNA regulation. Eulalio A, Huntzinger E, Nishihara T, Rehwinkel J, Fauser M, Izaurralde E. RNA. 2009 Jan . 15(1):21-32. 10.1261/rna.1399509 PubMed 19029310.
Backbone
  Vector backbone: Unknown
  Vector type: Insect Expression
Growth in bacteria
  Bacterial resistance: Ampicillin, 100 μg/mL
  Growth temperature: 37°C
  Growth strain: DH5alpha
  Copy number: Low Copy
Gene/Insert
  Gene/Insert name: 5BoxB-73-Fluc-CG3548-3UTR
  Species: D. melanogaster (fly)
  Cloning method: Unknown
Terms and licenses: Academic/Nonprofit Terms; Industry Terms: Not Available to Industry
Depositor comments: 3'UTR extracted from NCBI:NM_138097.3 Plasmids from this collection were made available to the research community and donated after the lab closed. Please note that the sequence provided by the depositing laboratory may be theoretical/predicted or based on Sanger sequencing results. There may be discrepancies between sequencing results obtained by Addgene and the depositor sequence. If an Addgene verified sequence is not available, please contact before placing your order to request that our lab fully sequence the plasmid.
How to cite: pAc5.1C-5BoxB-73-Fluc-STOP-CG3548_E was a gift from Elisa Izaurralde (Addgene plasmid # 146243 ; http://n2t.net/addgene:146243 ; RRID:Addgene_146243)
